>Addgene plasmid #209487 | EC70126 | addgene full sequence | sequence record 413860 | Addgene NGS Result
CTAAATTGTAAGCGTTAATATTTTGTTAAAATTCGCGTTAAATTTTTGTTAAATCAGCTCATTTTTTAAC
CAATAGGCCGAAATCGGCAAAATCCCTTATAAATCAAAAGAATAGACCGAGATAGGGTTGAGTGGCCGCT
ACAGGGCGCTCCCATTCGCCATTCAGGCTGCGCAACTGTTGGGAAGGGCGTTTCGGTGCGGGCCTCTTCG
CTATTACGCCAGCTGGCGAAAGGGGGATGTGCTGCAAGGCGATTAAGTTGGGTAACGCCAGGGTTTTCCC
AGTCACGACGTTGTAAAACGACGGCCAGTGAGCGCGACGTAATACGACTCACTATAGGGCGAATTGGCGG
AAGGCCGTCAAGGCCGCATAGCATTCTGTGAAGACAATTACGACCAAGCCCGTTATTCTGACAGTTCTGG
TGCTCAACACATTTATATTTATCAAGGAGCACATTGTTACTCACTGCTAGGAGGGAATCGAACTAGGAAT
ATTGATCAGAGGAACTACGAGAGAGCTGAAGATAACTGCCCTCTAGCTCTCACTGATCTGGGTCGCATAG
TGAGATGCAGCCCACGTGAGTTCAGCAACGGTCTAGCGCTGGGCTTTTAGGCCCGCATGATCGGGCTTTT
GTCGGGTGGTCGACGTGTTCACGATTGGGGAGAGCAACGCAGCAGTTCCTCTTAGTTTAGTCCCACCTCG
CCTGTCCAGCAGAGTTCTGACCGGTTTATAAACTCGCTTGCTGCATCAGACTTGAAATTACTGATGAGTC
CGTGAGGACGAAACGAGTAAGCTCGTCTAATTTCTACTAAGTGTAGATTGAGACCGCAGCTGGCACGACA
GGTTTGCCGACTGGAAAGCGGGCAGTGAGCGCAACGCAATTAATGTGAGTTAGCTCACTCATTAGGCACC
CCAGGCTTTACACTTTATGCTTCCGGCTCGTATGTTGTGTGGAATTGTGAGCGGATAACAATTTCACACA
GGAAACAGCTATGACCATGATTACGCCAAGCTTGCATGCCTGCAGGTCGACTCTAGAGGATCCCCGGGTA
CCGAGCTCGAATTCACTGGCCGTCGTTTTACAACGTCGTGACTGGGAAAACCCTGGCGTTACCCAACTTA
ATCGCCTTGCAGCACATCCCCCTTTCGCCAGCTGGCGTAATAGCGAAGAGGCCCGCACCGATCGCCCTTC
CCAACAGTTGCGCAGCCTGAATGGCGAATGGCGCCTGATGCGGTATTTTCTCCTTACGCATCTGTGCGGT
ATTTCACACCGCATATGGTGCACTCTCAGTACAATCTGCTCTGATGCCGCATAGTTAAGCCAGCCCCGAC
ACCCGCCAACACCCGCTGACGCGCCCTGACGGGCTTGTCTGCTCCCGGCATCCGCTTACAGACAAGCTGT
GACGGTCTCAGGCCGGCATGGTCCCAGCCTCCTCGCTGGCGCCGGCTGGGCAACATGCTTCGGCATGGCG
AATGGGACTTTTTCAGATTGTCTTCCTGGCCTGGGCCTCATGGGCCTTCCGCTCACTGCCCGCTTTCCAG
TCGGGAAACCTGTCGTGCCAGCTGCATTAACATGGTCATAGCTGTTTCCTTGCGTATTGGGCGCTCTCCG
CTTCCTCGCTCACTGACTCGCTGCGCTCGGTCGTTCGGGTAAAGCCTGGGGTGCCTAATGAGCAAAAGGC
CAGCAAAAGGCCAGGAACCGTAAAAAGGCCGCGTTGCTGGCGTTTTTCCATAGGCTCCGCCCCCCTGACG
AGCATCACAAAAATCGACGCTCAAGTCAGAGGTGGCGAAACCCGACAGGACTATAAAGATACCAGGCGTT
TCCCCCTGGAAGCTCCCTCGTGCGCTCTCCTGTTCCGACCCTGCCGCTTACCGGATACCTGTCCGCCTTT
CTCCCTTCGGGAAGCGTGGCGCTTTCTCATAGCTCACGCTGTAGGTATCTCAGTTCGGTGTAGGTCGTTC
GCTCCAAGCTGGGCTGTGTGCACGAACCCCCCGTTCAGCCCGACCGCTGCGCCTTATCCGGTAACTATCG
TCTTGAGTCCAACCCGGTAAGACACGACTTATCGCCACTGGCAGCAGCCACTGGTAACAGGATTAGCAGA
GCGAGGTATGTAGGCGGTGCTACAGAGTTCTTGAAGTGGTGGCCTAACTACGGCTACACTAGAAGAACAG
TATTTGGTATCTGCGCTCTGCTGAAGCCAGTTACCTTCGGAAAAAGAGTTGGTAGCTCTTGATCCGGCAA
ACAAACCACCGCTGGTAGCGGTGGTTTTTTTGTTTGCAAGCAGCAGATTACGCGCAGAAAAAAAGGATCT
CAAGAAGATCCTTTGATCTTTTCTACGGGGTCTGACGCTCAGTGGAACGAAAACTCACGTTAAGGGATTT
TGGTCATGAGATTATCAAAAAGGATCTTCACCTAGATCCTTTTAAATTAAAAATGAAGTTTTAAATCAAT
CTAAAGTATATATGAGTAAACTTGGTCTGACAGTTACCAATGCTTAATCAGTGAGGCACCTATCTCAGCG
ATCTGTCTATTTCGTTCATCCATAGTTGCCTGACTCCCCGTCGTGTAGATAACTACGATACGGGAGGGCT
TACCATCTGGCCCCAGTGCTGCAATGATACCGCGAGAACCACGCTCACCGGCTCCAGATTTATCAGCAAT
AAACCAGCCAGCCGGAAGGGCCGAGCGCAGAAGTGGTCCTGCAACTTTATCCGCCTCCATCCAGTCTATT
AATTGTTGCCGGGAAGCTAGAGTAAGTAGTTCGCCAGTTAATAGTTTGCGCAACGTTGTTGCCATTGCTA
CAGGCATCGTGGTGTCACGCTCGTCGTTTGGTATGGCTTCATTCAGCTCCGGTTCCCAACGATCAAGGCG
AGTTACATGATCCCCCATGTTGTGCAAAAAAGCGGTTAGCTCCTTCGGTCCTCCGATCGTTGTCAGAAGT
AAGTTGGCCGCAGTGTTATCACTCATGGTTATGGCAGCACTGCATAATTCTCTTACTGTCATGCCATCCG
TAAGATGCTTTTCTGTGACTGGTGAGTACTCAACCAAGTCATTCTGAGAATAGTGTATGCGGCGACCGAG
TTGCTCTTGCCCGGCGTCAATACGGGATAATACCGCGCCACATAGCAGAACTTTAAAAGTGCTCATCATT
GGAAAACGTTCTTCGGGGCGAAAACTCTCAAGGATCTTACCGCTGTTGAGATCCAGTTCGATGTAACCCA
CTCGTGCACCCAACTGATCTTCAGCATCTTTTACTTTCACCAGCGTTTCTGGGTGAGCAAAAACAGGAAG
GCAAAATGCCGCAAAAAAGGGAATAAGGGCGACACGGAAATGTTGAATACTCATACTCTTCCTTTTTCAA
TATTATTGAAGCATTTATCAGGGTTATTGTCTCATGAGCGGATACATATTTGAATGTATTTAGAAAAATA
AACAAATAGGGGTTCCGCGCACATTTCCCCGAAAAGTGCCAC
Features (pLannotate 1.2.2; 16 found; start..end, strand, type, name):
      3..134     -  rep_origin     M13 ori (fragment): M13 bacteriophage origin of replication; arrow indicates direction of (+) strand synthesis
    155..311     -  CDS            lacZα (fragment): LacZα fragment of β-galactosidase; lacZ fragment
    320..338     +  promoter       T7 promoter: promoter for bacteriophage T7 RNA polymerase
    761..784     +  misc_RNA       sTRSV HHRz (fragment): hammerhead ribozyme from the tobacco ringspot virus satellite RNA (Khvorova et al., 2003)
    826..868     +  CDS            lacI (fragment): lac repressor; lacI; The lac repressor binds to the lac operator to inhibit transcription in E. coli. This inhibition can be relieved by adding lactose or isopropyl-β-D-thiogalactopyranoside (IPTG).
    881..902     +  protein_bind   CAP binding site: CAP binding activates transcription in the presence of cAMP. E. coli catabolite activator protein
    917..947     +  promoter       lac promoter: promoter for the E. coli lac operon
    955..971     +  protein_bind   lac operator: The lac repressor binds to the lac operator to inhibit transcription in E. coli. This inhibition can be relieved by adding lactose or isopropyl-β-D-thiogalactopyranoside (IPTG). lac repressor encoded by lacI
   1008..1064    -  misc_feature   MCS: pUC18/19 multiple cloning site
   1061..1218    +  CDS            lacZα (fragment): LacZα fragment of β-galactosidase; lacZ fragment
   1224..1323    -  misc_feature   bom (fragment): basis of mobility region from pBR322
   1523..1570    -  CDS            lacI (fragment): lac repressor; lacI; The lac repressor binds to the lac operator to inhibit transcription in E. coli. This inhibition can be relieved by adding lactose or isopropyl-β-D-thiogalactopyranoside (IPTG).
   1607..1647    -  rep_origin     RSF ori (fragment): Plasmids containing the RSF 1030 origin of replication can be propagated in E. coli cells that contain additional plasmids with compatible origins.
   1725..2313    -  rep_origin     ori: high-copy-number ColE1/pMB1/pBR322/pUC origin of replication
   2484..3344    -  CDS            AmpR: β-lactamase; bla; confers resistance to ampicillin, carbenicillin, and related antibiotics
   3345..3449    -  promoter       AmpR promoter: bla
