[The description below was written by a language model from this plasmid's Addgene catalogue record and pLannotate feature annotations shown in this document.]
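Description:
EC70126 is a small (about 3.5 kb), high-copy E. coli cloning plasmid that serves as a guide RNA acceptor module for Cas12a genome editing in cereals, part of a CRISPR toolkit optimised for barley and wheat. The depositor describes it as a Golden Gate level 1, position 4 vector, meaning the finished guide cassette is intended to be assembled alongside other level 1 transcription units into a larger multigene construct. The backbone is recorded as unknown, but the feature table shows a ColE1/pUC-type origin of replication and an AmpR (β-lactamase) gene with its own promoter for ampicillin selection. It also shows short fragments of M13 ori, bom, RSF ori and lacI, which probably represent backbone remnants or partial annotation matches.

The insert is listed as Cas12a HH-DR-HDV, with Lachnospiraceae bacterium as the species and the TaU6 promoter driving expression. In this arrangement a hammerhead ribozyme (a partial sTRSV-type hammerhead match is annotated) sits upstream of the Cas12a direct repeat, and a hepatitis delta virus ribozyme sits downstream. Self-cleavage of the two ribozymes trims the transcript to a crRNA with defined ends. The TaU6 promoter, direct repeat and HDV ribozyme are not themselves annotated in the feature table. Just downstream of the hammerhead match is a lac promoter/operator with CAP site, pUC multiple cloning site and lacZα fragment. This is consistent with LacZ being listed as the selectable marker, suggesting a blue/white dropout cassette that is replaced when a protospacer is cloned in. The record does not state which enzymes or cloning sites are used.
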