Addgene plasmid #209487: EC70126
Purpose: Cloning protospacers for Cas12a editing
Depositing lab: Wendy Harwood & Cristobal Uauy. Depositing organization: John Innes Centre. Publication: An optimised CRISPR Cas9 and Cas12a mutagenesis toolkit for Barley and Wheat. Lawrenson T, Clarke M, Kirby R, Forner M, Steuernagel B, Brown JKM, Harwood W. Plant Methods. 2024 Aug 13;20(1):123. doi: 10.1186/s13007-024-01234-y. PubMed 39138524.
Backbone
  Vector backbone: Unknown
  Vector type: CRISPR
  Selectable markers: LacZ
Growth in bacteria
  Bacterial resistance: Ampicillin, 100 μg/mL
  Growth temperature: 37°C
  Growth strain: DH5alpha
  Copy number: High Copy
Gene/Insert
  Gene/Insert name: Cas12a HH-DR-HDV
  Species: Lachnospiraceae bacterium
  Promoter: TaU6
  Cloning method: Restriction Enzyme; 5′ cloning site unknown (unknown if destroyed)
Terms and licenses: Academic/Nonprofit Terms; Industry Terms: Not Available to Industry
Depositor comments: GoldeGate level 1 position 4
How to cite: EC70126 was a gift from Wendy Harwood & Cristobal Uauy (Addgene plasmid # 209487 ; http://n2t.net/addgene:209487 ; RRID:Addgene_209487)
